>Addgene plasmid #62944 | pBS-KS-attB2-SA(0)-T2A-QF2-Hsp70 | depositor full sequence | sequence record 104071 | pBS-KS-attB2-SA(0)-T2A-QF2-Hsp70 sequence 5023 bps
GAAACCTGTCGTGCCAGCTGCATTAATGAATCGGCCAACGCGCGGGGAGAGGCGGTTTGCGTATTGGGCG
CTCTTCCGCTTCCTCGCTCACTGACTCGCTGCGCTCGGTCGTTCGGCTGCGGCGAGCGGTATCAGCTCAC
TCAAAGGCGGTAATACGGTTATCCACAGAATCAGGGGATAACGCAGGAAAGAACATGTGAGCAAAAGGCC
AGCAAAAGGCCAGGAACCGTAAAAAGGCCGCGTTGCTGGCGTTTTTCCATAGGCTCCGCCCCCCTGACGA
GCATCACAAAAATCGACGCTCAAGTCAGAGGTGGCGAAACCCGACAGGACTATAAAGATACCAGGCGTTT
CCCCCTGGAAGCTCCCTCGTGCGCTCTCCTGTTCCGACCCTGCCGCTTACCGGATACCTGTCCGCCTTTC
TCCCTTCGGGAAGCGTGGCGCTTTCTCATAGCTCACGCTGTAGGTATCTCAGTTCGGTGTAGGTCGTTCG
CTCCAAGCTGGGCTGTGTGCACGAACCCCCCGTTCAGCCCGACCGCTGCGCCTTATCCGGTAACTATCGT
CTTGAGTCCAACCCGGTAAGACACGACTTATCGCCACTGGCAGCAGCCACTGGTAACAGGATTAGCAGAG
CGAGGTATGTAGGCGGTGCTACAGAGTTCTTGAAGTGGTGGCCTAACTACGGCTACACTAGAAGGACAGT
ATTTGGTATCTGCGCTCTGCTGAAGCCAGTTACCTTCGGAAAAAGAGTTGGTAGCTCTTGATCCGGCAAA
CAAACCACCGCTGGTAGCGGTGGTTTTTTTGTTTGCAAGCAGCAGATTACGCGCAGAAAAAAAGGATCTC
AAGAAGATCCTTTGATCTTTTCTACGGGGTCTGACGCTCAGTGGAACGAAAACTCACGTTAAGGGATTTT
GGTCATGAGATTATCAAAAAGGATCTTCACCTAGATCCTTTTAAATTAAAAATGAAGTTTTAAATCAATC
TAAAGTATATATGAGTAAACTTGGTCTGACAGTTACCAATGCTTAATCAGTGAGGCACCTATCTCAGCGA
TCTGTCTATTTCGTTCATCCATAGTTGCCTGACTCCCCGTCGTGTAGATAACTACGATACGGGAGGGCTT
ACCATCTGGCCCCAGTGCTGCAATGATACCGCGAGACCCACGCTCACCGGCTCCAGATTTATCAGCAATA
AACCAGCCAGCCGGAAGGGCCGAGCGCAGAAGTGGTCCTGCAACTTTATCCGCCTCCATCCAGTCTATTA
ATTGTTGCCGGGAAGCTAGAGTAAGTAGTTCGCCAGTTAATAGTTTGCGCAACGTTGTTGCCATTGCTAC
AGGCATCGTGGTGTCACGCTCGTCGTTTGGTATGGCTTCATTCAGCTCCGGTTCCCAACGATCAAGGCGA
GTTACATGATCCCCCATGTTGTGCAAAAAAGCGGTTAGCTCCTTCGGTCCTCCGATCGTTGTCAGAAGTA
AGTTGGCCGCAGTGTTATCACTCATGGTTATGGCAGCACTGCATAATTCTCTTACTGTCATGCCATCCGT
AAGATGCTTTTCTGTGACTGGTGAGTACTCAACCAAGTCATTCTGAGAATAGTGTATGCGGCGACCGAGT
TGCTCTTGCCCGGCGTCAATACGGGATAATACCGCGCCACATAGCAGAACTTTAAAAGTGCTCATCATTG
GAAAACGTTCTTCGGGGCGAAAACTCTCAAGGATCTTACCGCTGTTGAGATCCAGTTCGATGTAACCCAC
TCGTGCACCCAACTGATCTTCAGCATCTTTTACTTTCACCAGCGTTTCTGGGTGAGCAAAAACAGGAAGG
CAAAATGCCGCAAAAAAGGGAATAAGGGCGACACGGAAATGTTGAATACTCATACTCTTCCTTTTTCAAT
ATTATTGAAGCATTTATCAGGGTTATTGTCTCATGAGCGGATACATATTTGAATGTATTTAGAAAAATAA
ACAAATAGGGGTTCCGCGCACATTTCCCCGAAAAGTGCCACCTAAATTGTAAGCGTTAATATTTTGTTAA
AATTCGCGTTAAATTTTTGTTAAATCAGCTCATTTTTTAACCAATAGGCCGAAATCGGCAAAATCCCTTA
TAAATCAAAAGAATAGACCGAGATAGGGT
[37 nt withheld, positions 2130-2166]
AAAGAACGTGGACTCCAACGTCAAAGG
[49 nt withheld, positions 2194-2242]
T
[91 nt withheld, positions 2244-2334]
G
[124 nt withheld, positions 2336-2459]
CCCATTCGCCATTCAGGCTGCGCAACTGTTGGGAAGGGCGATCGGTGCGGGCCTCTTCGCTATTACGCCA
GCTGGCGAAAGGGGGATGTGCTGCAAGGCGATTAAGTTGGGTAACGCCAGGGTTTTCCCAGTCACGACGT
TGTAAAACGACGGCCAGTGAGCGCGCGTAATACGACTCACTATAGGGCGAATTGGAGCTCGCTAGCGATG
TAGGTCACGGTCTCGAAGCCGCGGTGCGGGTGCCAGGGCGTGCCCTTGGGCTCCCCGGGCGCGTACTCCA
CCTCACCCATCTGGTCCATCATGATGGTCGACTCTAGAAGTCGATCCAACATGGCGACTTGTCCCATCCC
CGGCATGTTTAAATATACTAATTATTCTTGAACTAATTTTAATCAACCGATTTATCTCTCTTCCGCAGGT
GGGAGGTTCCGGTGGAAGCGGAGGTAGCGGCGGATCCGAGGGCCGCGGCAGCCTGCTGACCTGCGGCGAT
GTGGAGGAGAACCCCGGGCCCATGCCACCCAAGCGCAAAACGCTTAACGCTGCGGCTGAGGCTAACGCTC
ATGCCGACGGACACGCCGACGGAAACGCCGACGGACACGTGGCCAATACGGCCGCGTCCTCGAATAATGC
GAGGTTCGCTGATCTCACTAACATCGATACTCCGGGTCTGGGACCCACAACTACGACCCTGCTCGTGGAA
CCAGCACGCTCAAAGCGTCAACGAGTGTCCCGCGCATGCGACCAGTGCCGTGCAGCCCGAGAGAAATGCG
ACGGAATACAGCCTGCGTGTTTCCCGTGCGTTTCCCAGGGAAGGTCCTGCACTTATCAGGCTTCGCCGAA
AAAGAGGGGAGTTCAAACCGGTTATATTCGTACGCTGGAGCTCGCCCTCGCCTGGATGTTTGAAAATGTC
GCGCGTTCCGAAGATGCCTTGCATAACCTCCTCGTCCGTGACGCCGGACAAGGATCAGCTCTGCTCGTTG
GTAAAGATTCGCCGGCTGCCGAGCGACTCCATGCCCGTTGGGCTACTAGCCGTGTCAATAAGAGCATTAC
CCGCCTCCTCCGTCAGTTGGAGCTCCCTCCTACCGCCACGGCTACGGCCTCGATAATGCCGCACGTGATG
GAGCAGCCTCTCAGTACCAGCATTAACCCCGTCAACGACCGCTTCAACGGTATTCCCAACCCCACTCCGT
ATAACTCCGATGCAGCTCTCGATGCTATCACTCAGACCAACGATTATGGAAGCGTAAATACACATGGTAT
CCTCTCTACTTACCCGCCACCGGCTACGCACCTTAATGAAGCTTCCGTCGCTCTCGCTCCCGGTGGCGCC
CCCCCCCGACCGCCTCCTCCGTATGTTGACAGCACGACCAATCACCCGCCGTACCACTCGAATCTGGTTC
CAATGGCGAACTTTGGTTACTCGACCGTTGATTACGATGCCATGGTTGACGATTTGGCTAGCATTGAATA
CACGGACGCTGTGGATGTCGACCCACAGTTTATGACCAATCTGGGATTCGTTCCTGGATGTAACTTCTCC
GACATTAATACATACGAACAGTGACCTAGGTTAATTAATAAAATGAATCGTAGATACTGAAAAACCCCGC
AAGTTCACTTCAACTGTGCATCGTGCACCATCTCAATTTCTTTCATTTATACATCGTTTTGCCTTCTTTT
ATGTAACTATACTCCTCTAAGTTTCAATCTTGGCCATGTAACCTCTGATCTATAGAATTTTTTAAATGAC
TAGAATTAATGCCCATCTTTTTTTTGGACCTAAATTCTTCATGAAAATATATTACGAGGGCTTATTCAGA
AGCTTATCGATACCGTCGACTAAAGCCAAATAGAAATTATTCAGTTCTGGCTTAAGTTTTTAAAAGTGAT
ATTATTTATTTGGTTGTAACCAACCAAAAGAATGTAAATAACTAATACATAATTATGTTAGTTTTAAGTT
AGCAACAAATTGATTTTAGCTATATTAGCTACTTGGTTAATAAATAGAATATATTTATTTAAAGATAATT
CGTTTTTATTGTCAGGGAGTGAGTTTGCTTAAAAACTCGTTTTTAATTAAAGATCCGGAGGTAGCGGTGG
AAGCGGAGGTTCCGGCGAGGTAAGTTATTGAACAATGGCATCAAATGCCTTCATCATCACTACCCTTTAG
CCCTTAAGACCCCACAATGACCTTACCCACTCAGAGAAAAAAGTAAATATGAAAGCCCATTTGAACTTCT
AAGCTTGTCGACCATCATGATGGACCAGATGGGTGAGGTGGAGTACGCGCCCGGGGAGCCCAAGGGCACG
CCCTGGCACCCGCACCGCGGCTTCGAGACCGTGACCTACATCATGCATGGTACCCAGCTTTTGTTCCCTT
TAGTGAGGGTTAATTGCGCGCTTGGCGTAATCATGGTCATAGCTGTTTCCTGTGTGAAATTGTTATCCGC
TCACAATTCCACACAACATACGAGCCGGAAGCATAAAGTGTAAAGCCTGGGGTGCCTAATGAGTGAGCTA
ACTCACATTAATTGCGTTGCGCTCACTGCCCGCTTTCCAGTCGG
Features (pLannotate 1.2.2; 14 found; start..end, strand, type, name):
    254..842     -  rep_origin     ori: high-copy-number ColE1/pMB1/pBR322/pUC origin of replication
   1013..1873    -  CDS            AmpR: β-lactamase; bla; confers resistance to ampicillin, carbenicillin, and related antibiotics
   1874..1978    -  promoter       AmpR promoter: bla
   2031..2459    -  rep_origin     f1 ori (sequence partly withheld): f1 bacteriophage origin of replication; arrow indicates direction of (+) strand synthesis
   2464..2619    -  CDS            lacZα (fragment): LacZα fragment of β-galactosidase; lacZ fragment
   2627..2645    +  promoter       T7 promoter: promoter for bacteriophage T7 RNA polymerase
   2681..2750    +  protein_bind   attB: attB site for the φC31 integrase (Groth et al., 2000) phage φC31 integrase
   4279..4299    +  misc_feature   MCS (fragment): pBluescript multiple cloning site
   4727..4796    -  protein_bind   attB: attB site for the φC31 integrase (Groth et al., 2000) phage φC31 integrase
   4836..4854    -  promoter       T3 promoter: promoter for bacteriophage T3 RNA polymerase
   4899..4915    -  protein_bind   lac operator: The lac repressor binds to the lac operator to inhibit transcription in E. coli. This inhibition can be relieved by adding lactose or isopropyl-β-D-thiogalactopyranoside (IPTG). lac repressor encoded by lacI
   4923..4953    -  promoter       lac promoter: promoter for the E. coli lac operon
   4968..4989    -  protein_bind   CAP binding site: CAP binding activates transcription in the presence of cAMP. E. coli catabolite activator protein
   5002..71      -  CDS            lacI (fragment) (across the origin): lac repressor; lacI; The lac repressor binds to the lac operator to inhibit transcription in E. coli. This inhibition can be relieved by adding lactose or isopropyl-β-D-thiogalactopyranoside (IPTG).
