[The description below was written by a language model from this plasmid's Addgene catalogue record and pLannotate feature annotations shown in this document.]
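Description:
pBS-KS-attB2-SA(0)-T2A-QF2-Hsp70 is a 5,023 bp pBluescript KS-based donor plasmid for recombinase-mediated cassette exchange in Drosophila. It was built on the pBS-KS-attB1-2-PT-SA-SD-0 backbone developed for the MiMIC system. In E. coli it replicates from a high-copy ColE1/pUC origin and is selected with ampicillin through the β-lactamase gene. It also retains typical pBluescript elements: an f1 origin, T7 and T3 promoters, remnants of lacZα, and the lac promoter/operator region.

The payload lies between two inverted φC31 attB sites, which allow φC31 integrase to swap the cassette into the paired attP sites of a MiMIC transposon insertion in the fly genome. As the name and catalogue entry indicate, the roughly 1.6 kb insert consists of a splice acceptor in reading phase 0, a T2A peptide sequence, the QF2 transcriptional activator coding sequence, and an Hsp70 terminator region. The automated annotation did not label these parts individually; it shows only a multiple cloning site fragment between the attB sites.

The cassette has no promoter of its own. When it is placed in a coding intron of matching phase, the splice acceptor captures the host gene's transcript. T2A-mediated ribosomal skipping then releases QF2 as a separate protein, and the Hsp70 sequence ends the transcript. QF2 is therefore expressed in the pattern of the endogenous gene. The result is a Q-system driver line that can activate QUAS-controlled transgenes, giving genetic access to the cell types that express the trapped gene. The host gene's product is expected to be truncated as a consequence.
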