Addgene plasmid #62944: pBS-KS-attB2-SA(0)-T2A-QF2-Hsp70
Purpose: Creating QF2 drivers from MiMIC lines with inserts into coding introns in Phase 0
Depositing lab: Benjamin White. Depositing organization: National Institute of Mental Health (NIMH). Publication: Plug-and-play genetic access to drosophila cell types using exchangeable exon cassettes. Diao F, Ironfield H, Luan H, Diao F, Shropshire WC, Ewer J, Marr E, Potter CJ, Landgraf M, White BH. Cell Rep. 2015 Mar 3;10(8):1410-21. doi: 10.1016/j.celrep.2015.01.059. Epub 2015 Feb 26. PubMed 25732830.
Backbone
  Vector backbone: pBS-KS-attB1-2-PT-SA-SD-0
  Backbone manufacturer: Hugo Bellen
  Backbone size w/o insert (bp): 3394
  Total vector size (bp): 5023
Growth in bacteria
  Bacterial resistance: Ampicillin, 100 μg/mL
  Growth temperature: 37°C
  Growth strain: DH5alpha
  Copy number: High Copy
Gene/Insert
  Gene/Insert name: T2A-QF2-Hsp70
  Insert size (bp): 1615
Terms and licenses: Academic/Nonprofit Terms; Industry Terms: Not Available to Industry
Depositor comments: This plasmid was generated by the laboratory of Christopher Potter and is based on the QF2 construct (http://www.addgene.org/46115/) published at: http://dx.doi.org/10.1038/nmeth.3250 Other reference: Venken KJT, et al, 2011, MiMIC: a highly versatile transposon insertion resource for engineering Drosophila melanogaster genes. Nature Method: 8:737-744.
How to cite: pBS-KS-attB2-SA(0)-T2A-QF2-Hsp70 was a gift from Benjamin White (Addgene plasmid # 62944 ; http://n2t.net/addgene:62944 ; RRID:Addgene_62944)
