>Addgene plasmid #62944 | pBS-KS-attB2-SA(0)-T2A-QF2-Hsp70 | addgene partial sequence | sequence record 110367 | M13pUC-Fwd 5'-CCCAGTCACGACGTTGTAAAACG-3'
GACTCACTATAGGGCGAATTGGAGCTCGCTAGCGATGTAGGTCACGGTCTCGAAGCCGCGGTGCGGGTGC
CAGGGCGTGCCCTTGGGCTCCCCGGGCGCGTACTCCACCTCACCCATCTGGTCCATCATGATGGTCGACT
CTAGAAGTCGATCCAACATGGCGACTTGTCCCATCCCCGGCATGTTTAAATATACTAATTATTCTTGAAC
TAATTTTAATCAACCGATTTATCTCTCTTCCGCAGGTGGGAGGTTCCGGTGGAAGCGGAGGTAGCGGCGG
ATCCGAGGGCCGCGGCAGCCTGCTGACCTGCGGCGATGTGGAGGAGAACCCCGGGCCCATGCCACCCAAG
CGCAAAACGCTTAACGCTGCGGCTGAGGCTAACGCTCATGCCGACGGACACGCCGACGGAAACGCCGACG
GACACGTGGCCAATACGGCCGCGTCCTCGAATAATGCGAGGTTCGCTGATCTCACTAACATCGATACTCC
GGGTCTGGGACCCACAACTACGACCCTGCTCGTGGAACCAGCACGCTCAAAGCGTCAACGAGTGTCCCGC
GCATGCGACCAGTGCCGTGCAGCCCGAGAGAAATGCGACGGAATACAGCCTGCGTGTTTCCCGTGCGTTT
CCCAGGGAAGGTCCTGCACTTATCAGGCTTCGCCGAAAAAGAGGGGAGTTCAAACCGGTTATATTCGTAC
GCTGGAGCTCGCCCTCGCCTGGATGTTTGAAAATGTCGCGCGTTCCGAAGATGCCTTGCATAACCTCCTC
GTCCGTGACGCCGGACAAGGATCAGCTCTGCTCGTTGGTAAAGATTCGCCGGCTGCCGAGCGACTCCATG
CCCGTTGGGCTACTAGCCGTGTCAATAAA
