>Addgene plasmid #62944 | pBS-KS-attB2-SA(0)-T2A-QF2-Hsp70 | addgene partial sequence | sequence record 110375 | M13-Rev 5'-CAGGAAACAGCTATGACC-3'
AGGGAACAAAAGCTGGGTACCATGCATGATGTAGGTCACGGTCTCGAAGCCGCGGTGCGGGTGCCAGGGC
GTGCCCTTGGGCTCCCCGGGCGCGTACTCCACCTCACCCATCTGGTCCATCATGATGGTCGACAAGCTTA
GAAGTTCAAATGGGCTTTCATATTTACTTTTTTCTCTGAGTGGGTAAGGTCATTGTGGGGTCTTAAGGGC
TAAAGGGTAGTGATGATGAAGGCATTTGATGCCATTGTTCAATAACTTACCTCGCCGGAACCTCCGCTTC
CACCGCTACCTCCGGATCTTTAATTAAAAACGAGTTTTTAAGCAAACTCACTCCCTGACAATAAAAACGA
ATTATCTTTAAATAAATATATTCTATTTATTAACCAAGTAGCTAATATAGCTAAAATCAATTTGTTGCTA
ACTTAAAACTAACATAATTATGTATTAGTTATTTACATTCTTTTGGTTGGTTACAACCAAATAAATAATA
TCACTTTTAAAAACTTAAGCCAGAACTGAATAATTTCTATTTGGCTTTAGTCGACGGTATCGATAAGCTT
CTGAATAAGCCCTCGTAATATATTTTCATGAAGAATTTAGGTCCAAAAAAAAGATGGGCATTAATTCTAG
TCATTTAAAAAATTCTATAGATCAGAGGTTACATGGCCAAGATTGAAACTTAGAGGAGTATAGTTACATA
AAAGAAGGCAAAACGATGTATAAATGAAAGAAATTGAGATGGTGCACGATGCACAGTTGAAGTGAACTTG
CGGGGTTTTTCAGTATCTACGATTCATTTTATTAATTAACCTAGGTCACTGTTCGTATGTATTAATGTCG
GAGAAGTTACATCCAGGAACGAATCCCAGA
